>Addgene plasmid #173242 | RVD-AA7 | addgene full sequence | sequence record 352631 | Addgene NGS Result
ATCCCCTATAGTGAGTCGTATTACATGGTCATAGCTGTTTCCTGGCAGCTCTGGCCCGTGTCTCAAAATC
TCTGATGTTACATTGCACAAGATAAAAATATATCATCATGCCTCCTCTAGACCAAAGCTGGTCTCGAGCC
AGTAATATTGGTGGCAAACAGGCTCTTGAGACGGTTCAGCGCCTCCTTCCAGTTCTCTGTCAAGCCCACG
GACTCACCCCAGATCAAGTTGTAGCGATTGCTAGTAATATTGGTGGCAAACAGGCTCTTGAGACGGTTCA
GCGCCTCCTTCCAGTTCTCTGTCAAGCCCACGGACTCACCCCAGATCAAGTTGTAGCGATTGCAAGTTGA
GACCATATCTGGTCGAGCCACCCATGACCAAAATCCCTTAACGTGAGTTACGCGTCGTTCCACTGAGCGT
CAGACCCCGTAGAAAAGATCAAAGGATCTTCTTGAGATCCTTTTTTTCTGCGCGTAATCTGCTGCTTGCA
AACAAAAAAACCACCGCTACCAGCGGTGGTTTGTTTGCCGGATCAAGAGCTACCAACTCTTTTTCCGAAG
GTAACTGGCTTCAGCAGAGCGCAGATACCAAATACTGTTCTTCTAGTGTAGCCGTAGTTAGGCCACCACT
TCAAGAACTCTGTAGCACCGCCTACATACCTCGCTCTGCTAATCCTGTTACCAGTGGCTGCTGCCAGTGG
CGATAAGTCGTGTCTTACCGGGTTGGACTCAAGACGATAGTTACCGGATAAGGCGCAGCGGTCGGGCTGA
ACGGGGGGTTCGTGCACACAGCCCAGCTTGGAGCGAACGACCTACACCGAACTGAGATACCTACAGCGTG
AGCTATGAGAAAGCGCCACGCTTCCCGAAGGGAGAAAGGCGGACAGGTATCCGGTAAGCGGCAGGGTCGG
AACAGGAGAGCGCACGAGGGAGCTTCCAGGGGGAAACGCCTGGTATCTTTATAGTCCTGTCGGGTTTCGC
CACCTCTGACTTGAGCGTCGATTTTTGTGATGCTCGTCAGGGGGGCGGAGCCTATGGAAAAACGCCAGCA
ACGCGGCCTTTTTACGGTTCCTGGCCTTTTGCTGGCCTTTTGCTCACATGTTCTTTCCTGCGTTATCCAC
AGAATCAGGGGATAACGCAGGAAAGAACATGAATTAATTCTCATGTTTGACAGCTTATCATCGATTAGCT
TTAATGCGGTAGTTTATCACAGTTAAATTGCTAACGCAGTCAGGCACCGTGTATGAAATCTAACAATGCG
CTCATCGTCATCCTCGGCACCGTCACCCTGGATGCTGTAGGCATAGGCTTGGTTATGCCGGTACTGCCGG
GCCTCTTGCGGGATATCGTCCATTCCGACAGCATCGCCAGTCACTATGGCGTGCTGCTAGCGCTATATGC
GTTGATGCAATTTCTATGCGCACCCGTTCTCGGAGCACTGTCCGACCGCTTTGGCCGCCGCCCAGTCCTG
CTCGCTTCGCTACTTGGAGCCACTATCGACTACGCGATCATGGCGACCACACCCGTCCTGTGGATTCTCT
ACGCCGGACGCATCGTGGCCGGCATCACCGGCGCCACAGGTGCGGTTGCTGGCGCCTATATCGCCGACAT
CACCGATGGGGAAGATCGGGCTCGCCACTTCGGGCTCATGAGCGCTTGTTTCGGCGTGGGTATGGTGGCA
GGCCCCGTGGCCGGGGGACTGTTGGGCGCCATCTCCTTACATGCACCATTCCTTGCGGCGGCGGTGCTCA
ACGGCCTCAACCTACTACTGGGCTGCTTCCTAATGCAGGAGTCGCATAAGGGAGAGCGCCGACCCATGCC
CTTGAGAGCCTTCAACCCAGTCAGCTCCTTCCGGTGGGCGCGGGGCATGACTATCGTCGCCGCACTTATG
ACTGTCTTCTTTATCATGCAACTCGTAGGACAGGTGCCGGCAGCGCTCTGGGTCATTTTCGGCGAGGACC
GCTTTCGCTGGAGCGCGACGATGATCGGCCTGTCGCTTGCGGTATTCGGAATCTTGCACGCCCTCGCTCA
AGCCTTCGTCACTGGTCCCGCCACCAAACGTTTCGGCGAGAAGCAGGCCATTATCGCCGGCATGGCGGCC
GACGCGCTGGGCTACGTCTTGCTGGCGTTCGCGACGCGAGGCTGGATGGCCTTCCCCATTATGATTCTTC
TCGCTTCCGGCGGCATCGGGATGCCCGCGTTGCAGGCCATGCTGTCCAGGCAGGTAGATGACGACCATCA
GGGACAGCTTCAAGGATCGCTCGCGGCTCTTACCAGCCTAACTTCGATCATTGGACCGCTGATCGTCACG
GCGATTTATGCCGCCTCGGCGAGCACATGGAACGGGTTGGCATGGATTGTAGGCGCCGCCCTATACCTTG
TCTGCCTCCCCGCGTTGCGTCGCGGTGCATGGAGCCGGGCCACCTCGACCTGAATGGAAGCCGGCGGCAC
CTCGCTAACGGATTCACCACTCCAAGAATTGGAGCCAATCAATTCTTGCGGAGAACTGTGAATGCGCAAA
CCAACCCTTGATCGGGGAAGAACAGTATGTCGAGCTATTTTTTGACTTACTGGGGATCAAGCCTGATTGG
GAGAAAATAAAAT
Features (pLannotate 1.2.2; 6 found; start..end, strand, type, name):
      5..23      -  promoter       T7 promoter: promoter for bacteriophage T7 RNA polymerase
    452..1040    +  rep_origin     ori: high-copy-number ColE1/pMB1/pBR322/pUC origin of replication
   1112..1151    -  rep_origin     RSF ori (fragment): Plasmids containing the RSF 1030 origin of replication can be propagated in E. coli cells that contain additional plasmids with compatible origins.
   1167..1195    +  promoter       tet promoter: E. coli promoter for tetracycline efflux protein gene
   1243..2433    +  CDS            TcR: tetracycline efflux protein; tet; confers resistance to tetracycline
   2531..2       +  CDS            KanR (fragment) (across the origin): aminoglycoside phosphotransferase; aphA-3; confers resistance to kanamycin
