[The description below was written by a language model from this plasmid's Addgene catalogue record and pLannotate feature annotations shown in this document.]
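Description:
RVD-AA7 is a small (about 2.6 kb) bacterial module plasmid from a library for one-step assembly of custom TALE repeat arrays. It is built on a tetracycline-resistant T vector, and the depositor notes that the insert was placed at the vector's TA cloning site. The plasmid is maintained at high copy in E. coli through a ColE1/pUC-type origin. Selection uses the tetracycline efflux gene (TcR), which is expressed from its native tet promoter. The annotation also picks up a T7 promoter, a short fragment resembling the RSF origin and a short fragment of a kanamycin resistance gene spanning the sequence origin. These fragments appear to be backbone remnants rather than functional elements, and tetracycline is the only recorded selection.

The payload is a synthetic dimer of two TALE repeats, both carrying the NI repeat-variable diresidue (RVD), designated for position 7 in the assembly scheme. In the standard TALE code, NI repeats recognise adenine, so this module specifies an "AA" dinucleotide at a defined place in the final array, consistent with the plasmid's name. The feature table does not annotate the repeat insert itself, and the record does not give the flanking cloning sites or the enzymes used for assembly.

The plasmid has no expression role of its own. It serves as a donor of a position-specific repeat unit that is combined with other modules of the set to build a DNA-binding array against a chosen target sequence. The stated applications are TALE-based tools, notably DdCBEs, the DddA-derived cytosine base editors used for mitochondrial DNA editing. The associated work applied these editors to model mitochondrial diseases in zebrafish.
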