Addgene plasmid #173242: RVD-AA7
Purpose: One-step assembly of custom RVD arrays to construct DdCBE, TALE, etc.
Depositing lab: Bin Shen. Depositing organization: Nanjing Medical University. Publication: Precision modeling of mitochondrial diseases in zebrafish via DdCBE-mediated mtDNA base editing. Guo J, Zhang X, Chen X, Sun H, Dai Y, Wang J, Qian X, Tan L, Lou X, Shen B. Cell Discov. 2021 Sep 3;7(1):78. doi: 10.1038/s41421-021-00307-9. PubMed 34480028.
Backbone
  Vector backbone: TetR T vector
  Vector type: Unspecified
Growth in bacteria
  Bacterial resistance: Tetracycline, 10 μg/mL
  Growth temperature: 37°C
  Growth strain: DH5alpha
  Copy number: High Copy
Gene/Insert
  Gene/Insert name: NI-NI dimer RVD at Position7
  Species: Synthetic
  Mutation: no
  Cloning method: Restriction Enzyme; 5′ cloning site Unknown (unknown if destroyed)
Terms and licenses: Academic/Nonprofit Terms; Industry Terms: Not Available to Industry
Depositor comments: RVD is inserted into TA site of TetR T vector
How to cite: RVD-AA7 was a gift from Bin Shen (Addgene plasmid # 173242 ; http://n2t.net/addgene:173242 ; RRID:Addgene_173242)
