>Addgene plasmid #173242 | RVD-AA7 | depositor partial sequence | sequence record 336197 | RVD flanked by two Bsa I sites
GGTCTCGAGCCAGTAATATTGGTGGCAAACAGGCTCTTGAGACGGTTCAGCGCCTCCTTCCAGTTCTCTG
TCAAGCCCACGGACTCACCCCAGATCAAGTTGTAGCGATTGCTAGTAATATTGGTGGCAAACAGGCTCTT
GAGACGGTTCAGCGCCTCCTTCCAGTTCTCTGTCAAGCCCACGGACTCACCCCAGATCAAGTTGTAGCGA
TTGCAAGTTGAGACC
